>Addgene plasmid #153608 | pGBW-m4133213 | addgene full sequence | sequence record 300395 | Ginkgo NGS Result
CACCATGTTCCACTTGGTGGATTTTCAGGTCACGATCGCAGAAATACTGCTAATTATCATGCGAACCTTC
AAGGTTAGCATTTGGAACCTGGACTACATCATTAATCTCATCATAAAAAACCTTAGTAAGTCTTTAACTG
AGAATAAATATTCCCAACTGGATGAGGAACAGCCAATGGAGATTGACGAAAACCTTTACTTTCAGTCGTA
CCCCTATGACGTACCAGATTATGCGTAAGCTAGCTTGACTGACTGAGATACAGCGTACCTTCAGCTCACA
GACATGATAAGATACATTGATGAGTTTGGACAAACCACAACTAGAATGCAGTGAAAAAAATGCTTTATTT
GTGAAATTTGTGATGCTATTGCTTTATTTGTAACCATTATAAGCTGCAATAAACAAGTTAACAACAACAA
TTGCATTCATTTTATGTTTCAGGTTCAGGGGGAGGTGTGGGAGGTTTTTTAAAGCAAGTAAAACCTCTAC
AAATGTGGTATTGGCCCATCTCTATCGGTATCGTAGCATAACCCCTTGGGGCCTCTAAACGGGTCTTGAG
GGGTTTTTTGTGCCCCTCGGGCCGGATTGCTATCTACCGGCATTGGCGCAGAAAAAAATGCCTGATGCGA
CGCTGCGCGTCTTATACTCCCACATATGCCAGATTCAGCAACGGATACGGCTTCCCCAACTTGCCCACTT
CCATACGTGTCCTCCTTACCAGAAATTTATCCTTAAGGTCGTCAGCTATCCTGCAGGCGATCTCTCGATT
TCGATCAAGACATTCCTTTAATGGTCTTTTCTGGACACCACTAGGGGTCAGAAGTAGTTCATCAAACTTT
CTTCCCTCCCTAATCTCATTGGTTACCTTGGGCTATCGAAACTTAATTAACCAGTCAAGTCAGCTACTTG
GCGAGATCGACTTGTCTGGGTTTCGACTACGCTCAGAATTGCGTCAGTCAAGTTCGATCTGGTCCTTGCT
ATTGCACCCGTTCTCCGATTACGAGTTTCATTTAAATCATGTGAGCAAAAGGCCAGCAAAAGGCCAGGAA
CCGTAAAAAGGCCGCGTTGCTGGCGTTTTTCCATAGGCTCCGCCCCCCTGACGAGCATCACAAAAATCGA
CGCTCAAGTCAGAGGTGGCGAAACCCGACAGGACTATAAAGATACCAGGCGTTTCCCCCTGGAAGCTCCC
TCGTGCGCTCTCCTGTTCCGACCCTGCCGCTTACCGGATACCTGTCCGCCTTTCTCCCTTCGGGAAGCGT
GGCGCTTTCTCATAGCTCACGCTGTAGGTATCTCAGTTCGGTGTAGGTCGTTCGCTCCAAGCTGGGCTGT
GTGCACGAACCCCCCGTTCAGCCCGACCGCTGCGCCTTATCCGGTAACTATCGTCTTGAGTCCAACCCGG
TAAGACACGACTTATCGCCACTGGCAGCAGCCACTGGTAACAGGATTAGCAGAGCGAGGTATGTAGGCGG
TGCTACAGAGTTCTTGAAGTGGTGGCCTAACTACGGCTACACTAGAAGAACAGTATTTGGTATCTGCGCT
CTGCTGAAGCCAGTTACCTTCGGAAAAAGAGTTGGTAGCTCTTGATCCGGCAAACAAACCACCGCTGGTA
GCGGTGGTTTTTTTGTTTGCAAGCAGCAGATTACGCGCAGAAAAAAAGGATCTCAAGAAGATCCTTTGAT
CTTTTCTACGGGGTCTGACGCTCAGTGGAACGAAAACTCACGTTAAGGGATTTTGGTCATGAGATTATCA
AAAAGGATCTTCACCTAGATCCTTTTAAATTAAAAATGAAGTTTTAAATCAATCTAAAGTATATATGAGT
AAACTTGGTCTGACAGTTACCAATGCTTAATCAGTGAGGCACCTATCTCAGCGATCTGTCTATTTCGTTC
ATCCATAGTTGCATTTAAATTTCCGAACTCTCCAAGGCCCTCGTCGGAAAATCTTCAAACCTTTCGTCCG
ATCCATCTTGCAGGCTACCTCTCGAACGAACTATCGCAAGTCTCTTGGCCGGCCTTGCGCCTTGGCTATT
GCTTGGCAGCGCCTATCGCCAGGTATTACTCCAATCCCGAATATCCGAGATCGGGATCACCCGAGAGAAG
TTCAACCTACATCCTCAATCCCGATCTATCCGAGATCCGAGGAATATCGAAATCGGGGCGCGCCTGGTGT
ACCGAGAACGATCCTCTCAGTGCGAGTCTCGACGATCCATATCGTTGCTTGGCAGTCAGCCAGTCGGAAT
CCAGCTTGGGACCCAGGAAGTCCAATCGTCAGATATTGTACTCAAGCCTGGTCACGGCAGCGTACCGATC
TGTTTAAACCTAGATATTGATAGTCTGATCGGTCAACGTATAATCGAGTCCTAGCTTTTGCAAACATCTA
TCAAGAGACAGGATCAGCAGGAGGCTTTCGCATGAGTATTCAACATTTCCGTGTCGCCCTTATTCCCTTT
TTTGCGGCATTTTGCCTTCCTGTTTTTGCTCACCCAGAAACGCTGGTGAAAGTAAAAGATGCTGAAGATC
AGTTGGGTGCGCGAGTGGGTTACATCGAACTGGATCTCAACAGCGGTAAGATCCTTGAGAGTTTTCGCCC
CGAAGAACGCTTTCCAATGATGAGCACTTTTAAAGTTCTGCTATGTGGCGCGGTATTATCCCGTATTGAC
GCCGGGCAAGAGCAACTCGGTCGCCGCATACACTATTCTCAGAATGACTTGGTTGAGTATTCACCAGTCA
CAGAAAAGCATCTTACGGATGGCATGACAGTAAGAGAATTATGCAGTGCTGCCATAACCATGAGTGATAA
CACTGCGGCCAACTTACTTCTGACAACGATTGGAGGACCGAAGGAGCTAACCGCTTTTTTGCACAACATG
GGGGATCATGTAACTCGCCTTGATCGTTGGGAACCGGAGCTGAATGAAGCCATACCAAACGACGAGCGTG
ACACCACGATGCCTGTAGCAATGGCAACAACCTTGCGTAAACTATTAACTGGCGAACTACTTACTCTAGC
TTCCCGGCAACAGTTGATAGACTGGATGGAGGCGGATAAAGTTGCAGGACCACTTCTGCGCTCGGCCCTT
CCGGCTGGCTGGTTTATTGCTGATAAATCTGGAGCCGGTGAGCGTGGGTCTCGCGGTATCATTGCAGCAC
TGGGGCCAGATGGTAAGCCCTCCCGTATCGTAGTTATCTACACGACGGGGAGTCAGGCAACTATGGATGA
ACGAAATAGACAGATCGCTGAGATAGGTGCCTCACTGATTAAGCATTGGTAACCGATTCTAGGTGCATTG
GCGCAGAAAAAAATGCCTGATGCGACGCTGCGCGTCTTATACTCCCACATATGCCAGATTCAGCAACGGA
TACGGCTTCCCCAACTTGCCCACTTCCATACGTGTCCTCCTTACCAGAAATTTATCCTTAAGATCCCGAA
TCGTTTAAACTCGACTCTGGCTCTATCGAATCTCCGTCGTTTCGAGCTTACGCGAACAGCCGTGGCGCTC
ATTTGCTCGTCGGGCATCGAATCTCGTCAGCTATCGTCAGCTTACCTTTTTGGCAGCGATCGCGGCTCCC
GACATCTTGGACCATTAGCTCCACAGGTATCTTCTTCCCTCTAGTGGTCATAACAGCAGCTTCAGCTACC
TCTCAATTCAAAAAACCCCTCAAGACCCGTTTAGAGGCCCCAAGGGGTTATGCTATCAATCGTTGCGTTA
CACACACAAAAAACCAACACACATCCATCTTCGATGGATAGCGATTTTATTATCTAACTGCTGATCGAGT
GTAGCCAGATCTAGTAATCAATTACGGGGTCATTAGTTCATAGCCCATATATGGAGTTCCGCGTTACATA
ACTTACGGTAAATGGCCCGCCTGGCTGACCGCCCAACGACCCCCGCCCATTGACGTCAATAATGACGTAT
GTTCCCATAGTAACGCCAATAGGGACTTTCCATTGACGTCAATGGGTGGAGTATTTACGGTAAACTGCCC
ACTTGGCAGTACATCAAGTGTATCATATGCCAAGTACGCCCCCTATTGACGTCAATGACGGTAAATGGCC
CGCCTGGCATTATGCCCAGTACATGACCTTATGGGACTTTCCTACTTGGCAGTACATCTACGTATTAGTC
ATCGCTATTACCATGCTGATGCGGTTTTGGCAGTACATCAATGGGCGTGGATAGCGGTTTGACTCACGGG
GATTTCCAAGTCTCCACCCCATTGACGTCAATGGGAGTTTGTTTTGGCACCAAAATCAACGGGACTTTCC
AAAATGTCGTAACAACTCCGCCCCATTGACGCAAATGGGCGGTAGGCGTGTACGGTGGGAGGTCTATATA
AGCAGAGCTGGTTTAGTGAACCGTCAGATCAGATCTTTGTCGATCCTACCATCCACTCGACACACCCGCC
AGCGGCCGC
Features (pLannotate 1.2.2; 16 found; start..end, strand, type, name):
      5..187     +  CDS            NS6_SARS2: Experimental evidence at protein level: Swiss-Prot protein existence level 1. Disrupts cell nuclear import complex formation by tethering karyopherin alpha 2 and karyopherin beta 1 to the membrane. Retention of import factors at the ER/Golgi membrane leads to a loss of transport into the nucleus. Thereby prevents STAT1 nuclear translocation in response to interferon signaling, thus blocking the expression of interferon stimulated genes (ISGs) that display multiple antiviral activities (PubMed:33097660). Suppresses IFN-beta production possibly by blocking IRF3 nuclear translocation (PubMed:3297
    288..409     -  polyA_signal   SV40 poly(A) signal: SV40 polyadenylation signal
    432..501     -  CDS            large T antigen (fragment): large T antigen from SV40 (simian virus 40)
    524..570     +  terminator     T7 terminator: transcription terminator for bacteriophage T7 RNA polymerase
    600..736     +  terminator     rrnG terminator: transcription terminator from the E. coli ribosomal RNA rrnG operon (Albrechtsen et al., 1991)
    781..852     +  misc_feature   3' β-globin insulator: insulator downstream of the human β-globin locus (Farrell et al., 2002)
   1078..1666    -  rep_origin     ori: high-copy-number ColE1/pMB1/pBR322/pUC origin of replication
   1838..1902    -  CDS            bla(M) (fragment): β-lactamase lacking the signal sequence; bla(M); allows cytosolic expression of β-lactamase
   2412..3272    +  CDS            AmpR: β-lactamase; bla; confers resistance to ampicillin, carbenicillin, and related antibiotics
   3285..3421    +  terminator     rrnG terminator: transcription terminator from the E. coli ribosomal RNA rrnG operon (Albrechtsen et al., 1991)
   3573..3644    +  misc_feature   5' β-globin insulator: insulator upstream of the human β-globin locus (Farrell et al., 2002)
   3649..3695    -  terminator     T7 terminator: transcription terminator for bacteriophage T7 RNA polymerase
   3713..3761    -  polyA_signal   poly(A) signal: synthetic polyadenylation signal
   3842..4145    +  enhancer       CMV enhancer: human cytomegalovirus immediate early enhancer
   4218..4235    -  promoter       CMV promoter (fragment): human cytomegalovirus (CMV) immediate early promoter
   4298..4349    +  promoter       CMVd2 promoter: truncated human cytomegalovirus (CMV) immediate early promoter that yields moderately reduced expression relative to the full-length promoter
