[The description below was written by a language model from this plasmid's Addgene catalogue record and pLannotate feature annotations shown in this document.]
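Description:
pGBW-m4133213 is a mammalian expression plasmid built on the pTwist_CMV_6 backbone that carries the wild-type ORF6 coding sequence of SARS-CoV-2. It is maintained in E. coli as a high-copy plasmid through a ColE1/pUC-type origin of replication and is selected with ampicillin via a full-length β-lactamase (AmpR) gene. A short additional β-lactamase fragment is also detected in the backbone. No mammalian selection marker appears in the record, which suggests use by transient transfection.

The small ORF6 insert sits at the start of the sequenced record and is driven by the human cytomegalovirus immediate-early enhancer and promoter. The annotation software resolves the promoter as the CMV enhancer plus a truncated CMV promoter element rather than a single full-length feature. According to the catalogue entry, the backbone supplies a C-terminal tag consisting of a TEV protease cleavage site followed by an HA epitope, allowing detection or immunoprecipitation of the protein and removal of the tag. These tag elements are not individually annotated in the feature table. An SV40 polyadenylation signal lies downstream of the coding region, although it is annotated on the opposite strand. The expression unit is bracketed by 5' and 3' β-globin insulator elements, a synthetic poly(A) signal upstream of the enhancer, and T7 and rrnG transcription terminators, which serve to isolate the cassette from transcription originating elsewhere in the plasmid.

ORF6 is an accessory protein reported to interfere with nuclear import, blocking STAT1 translocation and interferon-stimulated gene expression. This construct is therefore suited to expressing tagged ORF6 in mammalian cells for studies of its localisation, interaction partners and antagonism of innate immune signalling.
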