Addgene plasmid #153608: pGBW-m4133213
Purpose: Mammalian expression plasmid for SARS-CoV-2 ORF6 protein
Depositing lab: Ginkgo Bioworks & Benjie Chen. Depositing organization: Ginkgo Bioworks.
Backbone
  Vector backbone: pTwist_CMV_6
  Backbone size w/o insert (bp): 4180
  Vector type: Mammalian Expression
Growth in bacteria
  Bacterial resistance: Ampicillin, 100 μg/mL
  Growth temperature: 37°C
  Growth strain: DH5alpha
  Copy number: High Copy
Gene/Insert
  Gene/Insert name: SARS-CoV-2 ORF6 protein
  Species: Severe acute respiratory syndrome coronavirus 2
  Insert size (bp): 179
  Mutation: wt
  Entrez Gene: ORF6 (a.k.a. GU280_gp06)
  Promoter: CMV
  Tag / fusion protein: Cleavable TEV;HA (C terminal on backbone)
  Cloning method: Unknown
Resource information
  A portion of this plasmid was derived from a plasmid made by: GinkgoBioworks
Depositor comments: NCBI reference sequence: 43740572
How to cite: pGBW-m4133213 was a gift from Ginkgo Bioworks & Benjie Chen (Addgene plasmid # 153608 ; http://n2t.net/addgene:153608 ; RRID:Addgene_153608)
